Addgene plasmid #155012: pcDNA-GFP-EphrinB3-Flag
Purpose: Expresses N-terminally GFP-tagged and C-terminally Flag-tagged EphrinB3 from pcDNA3.1
Depositing lab: Sinisa Urban. Depositing organization: Johns Hopkins University and School of Medicine. Publication: Designed Parasite-Selective Rhomboid Inhibitors Block Invasion and Clear Blood-Stage Malaria. Gandhi S, Baker RP, Cho S, Stanchev S, Strisovsky K, Urban S. Cell Chem Biol. 2020 Aug 31. pii: S2451-9456(20)30333-0. doi: 10.1016/j.chembiol.2020.08.011. PubMed 32888502.
Backbone
  Vector backbone: pcDNA3.1
  Backbone manufacturer: Invitrogen
  Backbone size w/o insert (bp): 5500
  Total vector size (bp): 6535
  Vector type: Mammalian Expression
Growth in bacteria
  Bacterial resistance: Ampicillin, 100 μg/mL
  Growth temperature: 37°C
  Growth strain: DH5alpha
  Copy number: High Copy
Gene/Insert
  Gene/Insert name: EphrinB3
  Species: H. sapiens (human)
  Insert size (bp): 1035
  GenBank ID: NM_001406.4
  Entrez Gene: EPHB3 (a.k.a. EK2, ETK2, HEK2, TYRO6)
  Promoter: CMV
  Tag / fusion protein: signal peptide (residues 1 to 32) from TGF alpha (N terminal on insert); GFP (N terminal on insert); Flag (C terminal on insert)
  Cloning method: Restriction Enzyme; 5′ cloning site EcoRI (not destroyed); 3′ cloning site NotI (not destroyed)
  Sequencing primers: 5′ T7 forward; 3′ BGH reverse
Terms and licenses: Academic/Nonprofit Terms; Industry Terms: Not Available to Industry
How to cite: pcDNA-GFP-EphrinB3-Flag was a gift from Sinisa Urban (Addgene plasmid # 155012 ; http://n2t.net/addgene:155012 ; RRID:Addgene_155012)
