[The description below was written by a language model from this plasmid's Addgene catalogue record and pLannotate feature annotations shown in this document.]
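Description:
pcDNA-GFP-EphrinB3-Flag is a mammalian expression plasmid built on the pcDNA3.1 backbone for expressing a doubly tagged form of human EphrinB3. It is propagated in E. coli as a high-copy plasmid through a ColE1/pUC-type origin with ampicillin selection (AmpR under its own bla promoter). It also carries an f1 origin and an SV40 promoter-driven neomycin resistance cassette with an SV40 polyadenylation signal, which would permit G418 selection of transfected mammalian cells.

The expression cassette is driven by the CMV immediate-early enhancer and promoter and terminated by the bGH polyadenylation signal, with a T7 promoter upstream of the insert. The open reading frame begins with the signal peptide of human TGF-alpha (residues 1 to 32), followed by EGFP and then the EphrinB3 coding sequence, which the feature table annotates as a fragment of EFNB3. That is consistent with replacement of the native signal sequence so that GFP sits at the mature N-terminus of this membrane protein. A C-terminal Flag tag is listed in the catalogue but is not separately annotated. The insert was cloned between EcoRI and NotI sites.

Two inconsistencies are worth noting. The catalogue's Entrez link points to EPHB3, the receptor, whereas the name and sequence annotation indicate the ligand EFNB3. The sequenced record is also longer than the stated total size, probably because the stated insert size omits the GFP and signal peptide. The associated publication concerns rhomboid protease inhibitors, which suggests use as a tagged transmembrane substrate for tracking cleavage, although the record does not say this explicitly.
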