Features (pLannotate 1.2.2; 22 found; start..end, strand, type, name):
     28..80      -  misc_feature   bom (fragment): basis of mobility region from pBR322
    235..614     +  enhancer       CMV enhancer: human cytomegalovirus immediate early enhancer
    615..818     +  promoter       CMV promoter: human cytomegalovirus (CMV) immediate early promoter
    814..847     +  LTR            5' LTR (truncated) (fragment): truncated 5' long terminal repeat (LTR) from HIV-1
    863..881     +  promoter       T7 promoter: promoter for bacteriophage T7 RNA polymerase
    920..1009    +  CDS            TGFA (fragment): TGFA_HUMAN - Experimental evidence at protein level: Swiss-Prot protein existence level 1. TGF alpha is a mitogenic polypeptide that is able to bind to the EGF receptor/EGFR and to act synergistically with TGF beta to promote anchorage-independent cell proliferation in soft agar. From Homo sapiens (Human).
   1016..1732    +  CDS            EGFP: EGFP is a basic (constitutively fluorescent) green fluorescent protein published in 1996, derived from Aequorea victoria. It is reported to be a rapidly-maturing weak dimer with moderate acid sensitivity.
   1760..2698    +  CDS            EFNB3 (fragment): EFNB3_HUMAN - Also known as EPLG8, LERK8. Experimental evidence at protein level: Swiss-Prot protein existence level 1. (Microbial infection) Acts as a receptor for nipah virus and hendra virus. From Homo sapiens (Human).
   2775..2999    +  polyA_signal   bGH poly(A) signal: bovine growth hormone polyadenylation signal
   3003..3024    +  promoter       SV40 promoter (fragment): SV40 enhancer and early promoter
   3045..3473    +  rep_origin     f1 ori (sequence partly withheld): f1 bacteriophage origin of replication; arrow indicates direction of (+) strand synthesis
   3487..3816    +  promoter       SV40 promoter: SV40 enhancer and early promoter
   3883..4674    +  CDS            neo: KKA2_KLEPN - Also known as kan, nptII. Experimental evidence at protein level: Swiss-Prot protein existence level 1. Resistance to kanamycin, neomycin, paromomycin, ribostamycin, butirosin and gentamicin B. From Klebsiella pneumoniae.
   4698..4856    +  CDS            ble (fragment): BLE_KLEPN - Experimental evidence at protein level: Swiss-Prot protein existence level 1. Binding protein with a strong affinity to the bleomycin family of antibiotics. Binds to CL990; an antimitotic-antibiotic compound. From Klebsiella pneumoniae.
   4851..4972    +  polyA_signal   SV40 poly(A) signal: SV40 polyadenylation signal
   5045..5061    -  protein_bind   lac operator: The lac repressor binds to the lac operator to inhibit transcription in E. coli. This inhibition can be relieved by adding lactose or isopropyl-β-D-thiogalactopyranoside (IPTG). lac repressor encoded by lacI
   5069..5099    -  promoter       lac promoter: promoter for the E. coli lac operon
   5114..5135    -  protein_bind   CAP binding site: CAP binding activates transcription in the presence of cAMP. E. coli catabolite activator protein
   5148..5240    -  CDS            lacI (fragment): lac repressor; lacI; The lac repressor binds to the lac operator to inhibit transcription in E. coli. This inhibition can be relieved by adding lactose or isopropyl-β-D-thiogalactopyranoside (IPTG).
   5423..6011    -  rep_origin     ori: high-copy-number ColE1/pMB1/pBR322/pUC origin of replication
   6182..7042    -  CDS            AmpR: β-lactamase; bla; confers resistance to ampicillin, carbenicillin, and related antibiotics
   7043..7147    -  promoter       AmpR promoter: bla
>Addgene plasmid #155012 | pcDNA-GFP-EphrinB3-Flag | addgene full sequence | sequence record 310419 | Addgene NGS Result
GACGGATCGGGAGATCTCCCGATCCCCTATGGTGCACTCTCAGTACAATCTGCTCTGATGCCGCATAGTT
AAGCCAGTATCTGCTCCCTGCTTGTGTGTTGGAGGTCGCTGAGTAGTGCGCGAGCAAAATTTAAGCTACA
ACAAGGCAAGGCTTGACCGACAATTGCATGAAGAATCTGCTTAGGGTTAGGCGTTTTGCGCTGCTTCGCG
ATGTACGGGCCAGATATACGCGTTGACATTGATTATTGACTAGTTATTAATAGTAATCAATTACGGGGTC
ATTAGTTCATAGCCCATATATGGAGTTCCGCGTTACATAACTTACGGTAAATGGCCCGCCTGGCTGACCG
CCCAACGACCCCCGCCCATTGACGTCAATAATGACGTATGTTCCCATAGTAACGCCAATAGGGACTTTCC
ATTGACGTCAATGGGTGGAGTATTTACGGTAAACTGCCCACTTGGCAGTACATCAAGTGTATCATATGCC
AAGTACGCCCCCTATTGACGTCAATGACGGTAAATGGCCCGCCTGGCATTATGCCCAGTACATGACCTTA
TGGGACTTTCCTACTTGGCAGTACATCTACGTATTAGTCATCGCTATTACCATGGTGATGCGGTTTTGGC
AGTACATCAATGGGCGTGGATAGCGGTTTGACTCACGGGGATTTCCAAGTCTCCACCCCATTGACGTCAA
TGGGAGTTTGTTTTGGCACCAAAATCAACGGGACTTTCCAAAATGTCGTAACAACTCCGCCCCATTGACG
CAAATGGGCGGTAGGCGTGTACGGTGGGAGGTCTATATAAGCAGAGCTCTCTGGCTAACTAGAGAACCCA
CTGCTTACTGGCTTATCGAAATTAATACGACTCACTATAGGGAGACCCAAGCTGGCTAGCGTTTAAACTT
AAGCTTACCATGGTCCCCTCGGCTGGACAGCTCGCCCTGTTCGCTCTGGGTATTGTGTTGGCTGCGTGCC
AGGCCTTGGAGAACAGCACGTCCCCGCTGCGTACGATGGTGAGCAAGGGCGAGGAGCTGTTCACCGGGGT
GGTGCCCATCCTGGTCGAGCTGGACGGCGACGTAAACGGCCACAAGTTCAGCGTGTCCGGCGAGGGCGAG
GGCGATGCCACCTACGGCAAGCTGACCCTGAAGTTCATCTGCACCACCGGCAAGCTGCCCGTGCCCTGGC
CCACCCTCGTGACCACCCTGACCTACGGCGTGCAGTGCTTCAGCCGCTACCCCGACCACATGAAGCAGCA
CGACTTCTTCAAGTCCGCCATGCCCGAAGGCTACGTCCAGGAGCGCACCATCTTCTTCAAGGACGACGGC
AACTACAAGACCCGCGCCGAGGTGAAGTTCGAGGGCGACACCCTGGTGAACCGCATCGAGCTGAAGGGCA
TCGACTTCAAGGAGGACGGCAACATCCTGGGGCACAAGCTGGAGTACAACTACAACAGCCACAACGTCTA
TATCATGGCCGACAAGCAGAAGAACGGCATCAAGGTGAACTTCAAGATCCGCCACAACATCGAGGACGGC
AGCGTGCAGCTCGCCGACCACTACCAGCAGAACACCCCCATCGGCGACGGCCCCGTGCTGCTGCCCGACA
ACCACTACCTGAGCACCCAGTCCGCCCTGAGCAAAGACCCCAACGAGAAGCGCGATCACATGGTCCTGCT
GGAGTTCGTGACCGCCGCCGGGATCACTCTCGGCATGGACGAGCTGTACAAGTCCGGCCGGACTCAGGGA
GCAGAATTCCTCAGCCTGGAGCCTGTCTACTGGAACTCGGCGAATAAGAGGTTCCAGGCAGAGGGTGGTT
ATGTGCTGTACCCTCAGATCGGGGACCGGCTAGACCTGCTCTGCCCCAGGGCCCGGCCTCCTGGCCCTCA
CTCCTCTCCTAATTATGAGTTCTACAAGCTGTACCTGGTAGGGGGTGCTCAGGGCCGGCGCTGTGAGGCA
CCCCCTGCCCCAAACCTCCTTCTCACTTGTGATCGCCCAGACCTGGATCTCCGCTTCACCATCAAGTTCC
AGGAGTATAGCCCTAATCTCTGGGGCCACGAGTTCCGCTCGCACCACGATTACTACATCATTGCCACATC
GGATGGGACCCGGGAGGGCCTGGAGAGCCTGCAGGGAGGTGTGTGCCTAACCAGAGGCATGAAGGTGCTT
CTCCGAGTGGGACAAAGTCCCCGAGGAGGGGCTGTCCCCCGAAAACCTGTGTCTGAAATGCCCATGGAAA
GAGACCGAGGGGCAGCCCACAGCCTGGAGCCTGGGAAGGAGAACCTGCCAGGTGACCCCACCAGCAATGC
AACCTCCCGGGGTGCTGAAGGCCCCCTGCCCCCTCCCAGCATGCCTGCAGTGGCTGGGGCAGCAGGGGGG
CTGGCGCTGCTCTTGCTGGGCGTGGCAGGGGCTGGGGGTGCCATGTGTTGGCGGAGACGGCGGGCCAAGC
CTTCGGAGAGTCGCCACCCTGGTCCTGGCTCCTTCGGGAGGGGAGGGTCTCTGGGCCTGGGGGGTGGAGG
TGGGATGGGACCTCGGGAGGCTGAGCCTGGGGAGCTAGGGATAGCTCTGCGGGGTGGCGGGGCTGCAGAT
CCCCCCTTCTGCCCCCACTATGAGAAGGTGAGTGGTGACTATGGGCATCCTGTGTATATCGTGCAGGATG
GGCCCCCGCAGAGCCCTCCAAACATCTACTACAAGGTAGATTACAAGGACGATGACGATAAGTAGGCGGC
CGCATAATCTAGAGGGCCCGTTTAAACCCGCTGATCAGCCTCGACTGTGCCTTCTAGTTGCCAGCCATCT
GTTGTTTGCCCCTCCCCCGTGCCTTCCTTGACCCTGGAAGGTGCCACTCCCACTGTCCTTTCCTAATAAA
ATGAGGAAATTGCATCGCATTGTCTGAGTAGGTGTCATTCTATTCTGGGGGGTGGGGTGGGGCAGGACAG
CAAGGGGGAGGATTGGGAAGACAATAGCAGGCATGCTGGGGATGCGGTGGGCTCTATGGCTTCTGAGGCG
GAAAGAACCAGCTGGGGCTCTAGGGGGTATCCCC
[124 nt withheld, positions 3045-3168]
C
[91 nt withheld, positions 3170-3260]
A
[49 nt withheld, positions 3262-3310]
CCTTTGACGTTGGAGTCCACGTTCTTT
[37 nt withheld, positions 3338-3374]
ACCCTATCTCGGTCTATTCTTTTGATTTATAAGGGATTTTGCCGATTTCGGCCTATTGGTTAAAAAATGA
GCTGATTTAACAAAAATTTAACGCGAATTAATTCTGTGGAATGTGTGTCAGTTAGGGTGTGGAAAGTCCC
CAGGCTCCCCAGCAGGCAGAAGTATGCAAAGCATGCATCTCAATTAGTCAGCAACCAGGTGTGGAAAGTC
CCCAGGCTCCCCAGCAGGCAGAAGTATGCAAAGCATGCATCTCAATTAGTCAGCAACCATAGTCCCGCCC
CTAACTCCGCCCATCCCGCCCCTAACTCCGCCCAGTTCCGCCCATTCTCCGCCCCATGGCTGACTAATTT
TTTTTATTTATGCAGAGGCCGAGGCCGCCTCTGCCTCTGAGCTATTCCAGAAGTAGTGAGGAGGCTTTTT
TGGAGGCCTAGGCTTTTGCAAAAAGCTCCCGGGAGCTTGTATATCCATTTTCGGATCTGATCAAGAGACA
GGATGAGGATCGTTTCGCATGATTGAACAAGATGGATTGCACGCAGGTTCTCCGGCCGCTTGGGTGGAGA
GGCTATTCGGCTATGACTGGGCACAACAGACAATCGGCTGCTCTGATGCCGCCGTGTTCCGGCTGTCAGC
GCAGGGGCGCCCGGTTCTTTTTGTCAAGACCGACCTGTCCGGTGCCCTGAATGAACTGCAGGACGAGGCA
GCGCGGCTATCGTGGCTGGCCACGACGGGCGTTCCTTGCGCAGCTGTGCTCGACGTTGTCACTGAAGCGG
GAAGGGACTGGCTGCTATTGGGCGAAGTGCCGGGGCAGGATCTCCTGTCATCTCACCTTGCTCCTGCCGA
GAAAGTATCCATCATGGCTGATGCAATGCGGCGGCTGCATACGCTTGATCCGGCTACCTGCCCATTCGAC
CACCAAGCGAAACATCGCATCGAGCGAGCACGTACTCGGATGGAAGCCGGTCTTGTCGATCAGGATGATC
TGGACGAAGAGCATCAGGGGCTCGCGCCAGCCGAACTGTTCGCCAGGCTCAAGGCGCGCATGCCCGACGG
CGAGGATCTCGTCGTGACCCATGGCGATGCCTGCTTGCCGAATATCATGGTGGAAAATGGCCGCTTTTCT
GGATTCATCGACTGTGGCCGGCTGGGTGTGGCGGACCGCTATCAGGACATAGCGTTGGCTACCCGTGATA
TTGCTGAAGAGCTTGGCGGCGAATGGGCTGACCGCTTCCTCGTGCTTTACGGTATCGCCGCTCCCGATTC
GCAGCGCATCGCCTTCTATCGCCTTCTTGACGAGTTCTTCTGAGCGGGACTCTGGGGTTCGAAATGACCG
ACCAAGCGACGCCCAACCTGCCATCACGAGATTTCGATTCCACCGCCGCCTTCTATGAAAGGTTGGGCTT
CGGAATCGTTTTCCGGGACGCCGGCTGGATGATCCTCCAGCGCGGGGATCTCATGCTGGAGTTCTTCGCC
CACCCCAACTTGTTTATTGCAGCTTATAATGGTTACAAATAAAGCAATAGCATCACAAATTTCACAAATA
AAGCATTTTTTTCACTGCATTCTAGTTGTGGTTTGTCCAAACTCATCAATGTATCTTATCATGTCTGTAT
ACCGTCGACCTCTAGCTAGAGCTTGGCGTAATCATGGTCATAGCTGTTTCCTGTGTGAAATTGTTATCCG
CTCACAATTCCACACAACATACGAGCCGGAAGCATAAAGTGTAAAGCCTGGGGTGCCTAATGAGTGAGCT
AACTCACATTAATTGCGTTGCGCTCACTGCCCGCTTTCCAGTCGGGAAACCTGTCGTGCCAGCTGCATTA
ATGAATCGGCCAACGCGCGGGGAGAGGCGGTTTGCGTATTGGGCGCTCTTCCGCTTCCTCGCTCACTGAC
TCGCTGCGCTCGGTCGTTCGGCTGCGGCGAGCGGTATCAGCTCACTCAAAGGCGGTAATACGGTTATCCA
CAGAATCAGGGGATAACGCAGGAAAGAACATGTGAGCAAAAGGCCAGCAAAAGGCCAGGAACCGTAAAAA
GGCCGCGTTGCTGGCGTTTTTCCATAGGCTCCGCCCCCCTGACGAGCATCACAAAAATCGACGCTCAAGT
CAGAGGTGGCGAAACCCGACAGGACTATAAAGATACCAGGCGTTTCCCCCTGGAAGCTCCCTCGTGCGCT
CTCCTGTTCCGACCCTGCCGCTTACCGGATACCTGTCCGCCTTTCTCCCTTCGGGAAGCGTGGCGCTTTC
TCATAGCTCACGCTGTAGGTATCTCAGTTCGGTGTAGGTCGTTCGCTCCAAGCTGGGCTGTGTGCACGAA
CCCCCCGTTCAGCCCGACCGCTGCGCCTTATCCGGTAACTATCGTCTTGAGTCCAACCCGGTAAGACACG
ACTTATCGCCACTGGCAGCAGCCACTGGTAACAGGATTAGCAGAGCGAGGTATGTAGGCGGTGCTACAGA
GTTCTTGAAGTGGTGGCCTAACTACGGCTACACTAGAAGAACAGTATTTGGTATCTGCGCTCTGCTGAAG
CCAGTTACCTTCGGAAAAAGAGTTGGTAGCTCTTGATCCGGCAAACAAACCACCGCTGGTAGCGGTGGTT
TTTTTGTTTGCAAGCAGCAGATTACGCGCAGAAAAAAAGGATCTCAAGAAGATCCTTTGATCTTTTCTAC
GGGGTCTGACGCTCAGTGGAACGAAAACTCACGTTAAGGGATTTTGGTCATGAGATTATCAAAAAGGATC
TTCACCTAGATCCTTTTAAATTAAAAATGAAGTTTTAAATCAATCTAAAGTATATATGAGTAAACTTGGT
CTGACAGTTACCAATGCTTAATCAGTGAGGCACCTATCTCAGCGATCTGTCTATTTCGTTCATCCATAGT
TGCCTGACTCCCCGTCGTGTAGATAACTACGATACGGGAGGGCTTACCATCTGGCCCCAGTGCTGCAATG
ATACCGCGAGACCCACGCTCACCGGCTCCAGATTTATCAGCAATAAACCAGCCAGCCGGAAGGGCCGAGC
GCAGAAGTGGTCCTGCAACTTTATCCGCCTCCATCCAGTCTATTAATTGTTGCCGGGAAGCTAGAGTAAG
TAGTTCGCCAGTTAATAGTTTGCGCAACGTTGTTGCCATTGCTACAGGCATCGTGGTGTCACGCTCGTCG
TTTGGTATGGCTTCATTCAGCTCCGGTTCCCAACGATCAAGGCGAGTTACATGATCCCCCATGTTGTGCA
AAAAAGCGGTTAGCTCCTTCGGTCCTCCGATCGTTGTCAGAAGTAAGTTGGCCGCAGTGTTATCACTCAT
GGTTATGGCAGCACTGCATAATTCTCTTACTGTCATGCCATCCGTAAGATGCTTTTCTGTGACTGGTGAG
TACTCAACCAAGTCATTCTGAGAATAGTGTATGCGGCGACCGAGTTGCTCTTGCCCGGCGTCAATACGGG
ATAATACCGCGCCACATAGCAGAACTTTAAAAGTGCTCATCATTGGAAAACGTTCTTCGGGGCGAAAACT
CTCAAGGATCTTACCGCTGTTGAGATCCAGTTCGATGTAACCCACTCGTGCACCCAACTGATCTTCAGCA
TCTTTTACTTTCACCAGCGTTTCTGGGTGAGCAAAAACAGGAAGGCAAAATGCCGCAAAAAAGGGAATAA
GGGCGACACGGAAATGTTGAATACTCATACTCTTCCTTTTTCAATATTATTGAAGCATTTATCAGGGTTA
TTGTCTCATGAGCGGATACATATTTGAATGTATTTAGAAAAATAAACAAATAGGGGTTCCGCGCACATTT
CCCCGAAAAGTGCCACCTGACGTC
